Addgene plasmid #221889: TH1150-pOCC177-FUS(Nhe)-PLD_YtoF_RGG_RtoK
Purpose: Shuttle vector for baculovirus production, using FlashBac bacmid
Depositing lab: Anthony Hyman. Depositing organization: Max Planck Institute of Molecular Cell Biology and Genetics. Publication: A Molecular Grammar Governing the Driving Forces for Phase Separation of Prion-like RNA Binding Proteins. Wang J, Choi JM, Holehouse AS, Lee HO, Zhang X, Jahnel M, Maharana S, Lemaitre R, Pozniakovsky A, Drechsel D, Poser I, Pappu RV, Alberti S, Hyman AA. Cell. 2018 Jul 26;174(3):688-699.e16. doi: 10.1016/j.cell.2018.06.006. Epub 2018 Jun 28. PubMed 29961577.
Backbone
  Vector backbone: pOEM1
  Vector type: Insect Expression
Growth in bacteria
  Bacterial resistance: Ampicillin, 100 μg/mL
  Growth temperature: 37°C
  Growth strain: DH5alpha
  Copy number: High Copy
Gene/Insert
  Gene/Insert name: FUS
  Species: H. sapiens (human)
  Insert size (bp): 1584
  Mutation: In PLD all Tyr (Y) changed to Phe (F), in RGG (aa 212-526) most of Arg (R) changed to Lys (K)
  Entrez Gene: FUS (a.k.a. ALS6, ETM4, FUS1, HNRNPP2, POMP75, TLS, altFUS)
  Promoter: PH promoter
  Tag / fusion protein: 6xHis-MBP-PreScission (N terminal on insert); TEV-SNAP-tag (C terminal on insert)
  Cloning method: Restriction Enzyme; 5′ cloning site NotI (unknown if destroyed); 3′ cloning site AscI (unknown if destroyed)
Resource information
  A portion of this plasmid was derived from a plasmid made by: Synthetic
Terms and licenses: Academic/Nonprofit Terms; Industry Terms: Not Available to Industry
How to cite: TH1150-pOCC177-FUS(Nhe)-PLD_YtoF_RGG_RtoK was a gift from Anthony Hyman (Addgene plasmid # 221889 ; http://n2t.net/addgene:221889 ; RRID:Addgene_221889)
