[The description below was written by a language model from this plasmid's Addgene catalogue record and pLannotate feature annotations shown in this document.]
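Description:
TH1150-pOCC177-FUS(Nhe)-PLD_YtoF_RGG_RtoK is an 8.3 kb baculovirus transfer (shuttle) plasmid built on the pOEM1 backbone for insect-cell expression of a mutant human FUS protein. It is propagated in E. coli as a high-copy plasmid through a ColE1/pUC-type origin and selected with ampicillin via the β-lactamase gene. The annotation also picks up short remnants of lacI, RSF and M13 origins, lacZα and a T7 promoter, which appear to be backbone leftovers rather than functional parts of the expression design.

The expression cassette is driven by the AcMNPV polyhedrin promoter, a very strong late viral promoter. It encodes a single fusion protein: an N-terminal 6xHis tag and cytosolic maltose-binding protein, followed by a PreScission protease site, the 1584 bp FUS coding sequence, and then a TEV site and SNAP-tag at the C terminus. The protease sites are listed in the catalogue entry but are not separately annotated in the feature table. An SV40 polyadenylation signal and polyhedrin 3' UTR follow the cassette. The FUS insert, noted as synthetic in origin, has all tyrosines in the prion-like domain changed to phenylalanine and most arginines in the RGG region (residues 212–526) changed to lysine. The cassette sits between baculoviral sequences, with LEF-2 and ORF603 on one side and the polyhedrin-locus 3' region on the other. These provide homology for recombination with the FlashBac bacmid to generate recombinant virus.

The His and MBP tags support affinity purification and solubility, and the SNAP-tag allows covalent labelling with benzylguanine dyes. The associated publication concerns the sequence determinants of phase separation in prion-like RNA-binding proteins, so the variant was presumably made to test the contribution of tyrosine and arginine residues.
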