Features (pLannotate 1.2.2; 18 found; start..end, strand, type, name):
     79..170     +  promoter       polyhedrin promoter: polh from Autographa californica; promoter for the baculovirus polyhedrin gene
    230..247     +  CDS            7xHis (fragment): 6xHis affinity tag
    260..1360    +  CDS            MBP: maltose binding protein from E. coli; malE (mutated); This version of the gene does not encode a signal sequence, so MBP will remain in the cytosol.
   1448..3031    +  CDS            FUS: FUS_HUMAN - Also known as TLS. Experimental evidence at protein level: Swiss-Prot protein existence level 1. DNA/RNA-binding protein that plays a role in various cellular processes such as transcription regulation, RNA splicing, RNA transport, DNA repair and damage response (PubMed:27731383). Binds to nascent pre-mRNAs and acts as a molecular mediator between RNA polymerase II and U1 small nuclear ribonucleoprotein thereby coupling transcription and splicing (PubMed:26124092). Binds also its own pre- mRNA and autoregulates its expression; this autoregulation mechanism is mediated by non-sense-
   3080..3625    +  CDS            SNAP-tag®: human O6-alkylguanine-DNA-alkyltransferase variant that forms covalent bonds with benzylguanine derivatives fast-reacting variant, optimized for mammalian expression
   3655..3738    +  CDS            large T antigen (fragment): large T antigen from SV40 (simian virus 40)
   3761..3895    +  polyA_signal   SV40 poly(A) signal: SV40 polyadenylation signal
   3968..4340    +  3'UTR          polyhedrin 3' UTR: 3' UTR from the Autographa californica nucleopolyhedrovirus polyhedrin gene (Suzuki et al., 2006)
   4600..4647    -  CDS            lacI (fragment): lac repressor; lacI; The lac repressor binds to the lac operator to inhibit transcription in E. coli. This inhibition can be relieved by adding lactose or isopropyl-β-D-thiogalactopyranoside (IPTG).
   4684..4724    -  rep_origin     RSF ori (fragment): Plasmids containing the RSF 1030 origin of replication can be propagated in E. coli cells that contain additional plasmids with compatible origins.
   4802..5390    -  rep_origin     ori: high-copy-number ColE1/pMB1/pBR322/pUC origin of replication
   5561..6421    -  CDS            AmpR: β-lactamase; bla; confers resistance to ampicillin, carbenicillin, and related antibiotics
   6422..6526    -  promoter       AmpR promoter: bla
   6552..6683    -  rep_origin     M13 ori (fragment): M13 bacteriophage origin of replication; arrow indicates direction of (+) strand synthesis
   6704..6860    -  CDS            lacZα (fragment): LacZα fragment of β-galactosidase; lacZ fragment
   6869..6887    +  promoter       T7 promoter: promoter for bacteriophage T7 RNA polymerase
   6990..7619    +  CDS            LEF-2: LEF2_NPVAC - Experimental evidence at protein level: Swiss-Prot protein existence level 1. Plays an essential role in viral DNA replication. Does not seem to participate in the initiation step but is rather important for the amplification of DNA. Also required for expression from the vp39 and polh promoters. From Autographa californica nuclear polyhedrosis virus (AcMNPV).
   7660..8265    +  CDS            ORF603: baculovirus ORF603 protein
>Addgene plasmid #221889 | TH1150-pOCC177-FUS(Nhe)-PLD_YtoF_RGG_RtoK | addgene full sequence | sequence record 466606 | Addgene NGS Result
AGCTGCCACCATTTTGTTCGCCCAGGACTCTAGCTATAGTTCTAGTGGTTGGCTACGTATACTCCGGAAT
ATTAATAGATCATGGAGATAATTAAAATGATAACCATCTCGCAAATAAATAAGTATTTTACTGTTTTCGT
AACAGTTTTGTAATAAAAAAACCTATAAATATTCCGGATTATTCATACCGTCCCACCATCGGGCGCGGAT
CGCCACCATGGGCAGCAGCCATCACCATCACCATCACAGCAGCGGCAGAATGAAAATCGAAGAAGGTAAA
CTGGTAATCTGGATTAACGGCGATAAAGGCTATAACGGTCTCGCTGAAGTCGGTAAGAAATTCGAGAAAG
ATACCGGAATTAAAGTCACCGTTGAGCATCCGGATAAACTGGAAGAGAAATTCCCACAGGTTGCGGCAAC
TGGCGATGGCCCTGACATTATCTTCTGGGCACACGACCGCTTTGGTGGCTACGCTCAATCTGGCCTGTTG
GCTGAAATCACCCCGGACAAAGCGTTCCAGGACAAGCTGTATCCGTTTACCTGGGATGCCGTACGTTACA
ACGGCAAGCTGATTGCTTACCCGATCGCTGTTGAAGCGTTATCGCTGATTTATAACAAAGATCTGCTGCC
GAACCCGCCAAAAACCTGGGAAGAGATCCCGGCGCTGGATAAAGAACTGAAAGCGAAAGGTAAGAGCGCG
CTGATGTTCAACCTGCAAGAACCGTACTTCACCTGGCCGCTGATTGCTGCTGACGGGGGTTATGCGTTCA
AGTATGAAAACGGCAAGTACGACATTAAAGACGTGGGCGTGGATAACGCTGGCGCGAAAGCGGGTCTGAC
CTTCCTGGTTGACCTGATTAAAAACAAACACATGAATGCAGACACCGATTACTCCATCGCAGAAGCTGCC
TTTAATAAAGGCGAAACAGCGATGACCATCAACGGCCCGTGGGCATGGTCCAACATCGACACCAGCAAAG
TGAATTATGGTGTAACGGTACTGCCGACCTTCAAGGGTCAACCATCCAAACCGTTCGTTGGCGTGCTGAG
CGCAGGTATTAACGCCGCCAGTCCGAACAAAGAGCTGGCAAAAGAGTTCCTCGAAAACTATCTGCTGACT
GATGAAGGTCTGGAAGCGGTTAATAAAGACAAACCGCTGGGTGCCGTAGCGCTGAAGTCTTACGAGGAAG
AGTTGGTGAAAGATCCGCGTATTGCCGCCACTATGGAAAACGCCCAGAAAGGTGAAATCATGCCGAACAT
CCCGCAGATGTCCGCTTTCTGGTATGCCGTGCGTACTGCGGTGATCAACGCCGCCAGCGGTCGTCAGACT
GTCGATGAAGCCCTGAAAGACGCGCAGACTAATTCGAGCTCGAACAACAACAACAATAACAATAACAACA
ACAGCAGCGGCAGACTGGAAGTTCTGTTCCAGGGGCCGGCGGCCGCAATGGCGAGCAACGACTTCACTCA
ACAGGCAACTCAATCGTTCGGTGCATTTCCGACACAGCCAGGCCAGGGATTCTCTCAGCAGTCTTCGCAG
CCGTTTGGCCAGCAGTCTTTCTCCGGATTCTCCCAAAGCACAGATACTAGTGGTTTTGGCCAATCCTCCT
TTAGTTCATTCGGTCAAAGCCAGAACACTGGTTTCGGAACACAGAGCACCCCGCAAGGATTTGGCTCGAC
GGGTGGCTTCGGTTCGAGTCAGAGCAGTCAATCGTCTTTCGGACAACAGTCTAGCTTTCCTGGTTTCGGA
CAACAACCTGCACCAAGCAGCACCTCGGGAAGTTTCGGCAGTTCCTCCCAGTCCTCGTCATTCGGCCAAC
CGCAGTCGGGCTCATTTAGTCAACAACCGAGTTTTGGCGGACAGCAACAGTCATTTGGACAGCAACAATC
TTTCAACCCTCCACAGGGTTTTGGACAGCAAAACCAGTTTAATAGTTCTAGCGGTGGTGGCGGAGGTGGC
GGTGGTGGCGGAAACTTCGGCCAGGACCAATCAAGCATGTCAAGCGGCGGAGGCTCCGGCGGAGGCTTTG
GAAACCAAGACCAAAGCGGCGGTGGCGGTTCGGGAGGTTTTGGTCAGCAGGCTAGCGATAAGGGAGGAAA
GGGTAAGGGCGGCTCGGGTGGCGGAGGCGGCGGTGGAGGCGGAGGCTACAATCGCTCTTCCGGAGGTTAT
GAGCCGAAGGGCAAGGGTGGCGGAAAAGGTGGAAAGGGAGGAATGGGCGGTAGTGACAAGGGTGGATTCA
ACAAATTCGGTGGACCTCGCGATCAGGGTAGTAGACATGATAGTGAGCAAGACAATTCAGATAATAATAC
AATTTTTGTGCAGGGCTTGGGAGAGAACGTTACCATTGAGTCGGTTGCGGACTACTTTAAGCAGATCGGT
ATAATTAAGACCAACAAAAAGACTGGCCAGCCCATGATAAATCTGTACACTGACCGCGAGACGGGCAAGC
TGAAAGGCGAAGCTACAGTGTCTTTCGACGATCCTCCATCCGCCAAAGCGGCGATCGACTGGTTTGACGG
AAAAGAGTTCAGCGGTAATCCGATCAAGGTCTCTTTCGCAACGCGTAGGGCAGATTTCAACAAGGGAGGC
GGTAATGGTAAAGGCGGCAAAGGTAAGGGAGGCCCGATGGGCAAAGGCGGATACGGCGGAGGCGGCAGCG
GCGGAGGAGGCAAAGGTGGATTTCCGAGCGGCGGAGGCGGAGGTGGTGGCCAACAGCGTGCAGGAGATTG
GAAGTGTCCCAACCCGACATGCGAGAATATGAATTTTAGTTGGCGTAATGAGTGTAATCAATGTAAAGCC
CCAAAACCTGATGGTCCTGGCGGCGGCCCTGGAGGTTCCCATATGGGAGGTAACTACGGTGATGATAGAA
AGGGCGGCAAAGGAGGATACGACAAGGGAGGTTATAAAGGAAAAGGAGGCGATAAGGGAGGCTTCCGAGG
CGGCCGGGGTGGTGGGGACAGAGGTGGCTTTGGCCCTGGCAAGATGGATTCCAGGGGTGAGCACAGACAG
GATCGCAGGGAGAGGCCGTATGGCGCGCCGGGATCCAGCAGCGGCAGAGAAAACTTGTATTTCCAGGGCA
TGGACAAAGACTGCGAAATGAAGCGCACCACCCTGGATAGCCCTCTGGGCAAGCTGGAACTGTCTGGGTG
CGAACAGGGCCTGCACCGTATCATCTTCCTGGGCAAAGGAACATCTGCCGCCGACGCCGTGGAAGTGCCT
GCCCCAGCCGCCGTGCTGGGCGGACCAGAGCCACTGATGCAGGCCACCGCCTGGCTCAACGCCTACTTTC
ACCAGCCTGAGGCCATCGAGGAGTTCCCTGTGCCAGCCCTGCACCACCCAGTGTTCCAGCAGGAGAGCTT
TACCCGCCAGGTGCTGTGGAAACTGCTGAAAGTGGTGAAGTTCGGAGAGGTCATCAGCTACAGCCACCTG
GCCGCCCTGGCCGGCAATCCCGCCGCCACCGCCGCCGTGAAAACCGCCCTGAGCGGAAATCCCGTGCCCA
TTCTGATCCCCTGCCACCGGGTGGTGCAGGGCGACCTGGACGTGGGGGGCTACGAGGGCGGGCTCGCCGT
GAAAGAGTGGCTGCTGGCCCACGAGGGCCACAGACTGGGCAAGCCTGGGCTGGGTTAATAGAAGCTTGTC
GAGAAGTACTAGAGGATCATAATCAGCCATACCACATTTGTAGAGGTTTTACTTGCTTTAAAAAACCTCC
CACACCTCCCCCTGAACCTGAAACATAAAATGAATGCAATTGTTGTTGTTAACTTGTTTATTGCAGCTTA
TAATGGTTACAAATAAAGCAATAGCATCACAAATTTCACAAATAAAGCATTTTTTTCACTGCATTCTAGT
TGTGGTTTGTCCAAACTCATCAATGTATCTTATCATGTCTGGATCTGATCACTGCTTGAGCCTAGGAGAT
CCGAACCAGATAAGTGAAAGCCTGCATCCGCAGATCTTAATTAATAAAACACGATACATTGTTATTAGTA
CATTTATTAAGCGCTAGATTCTGTGCGTTGTTGATTTACAGACAATTGTTGTACGTATTTTAATAATTCA
TTAAATTTATAATCTTTAGGGTGGTATGTTAGAGCGAAAATCAAATGATTTTCAGCGTCTTTATATCTGA
ATTTAAATATTAAATCCTCAATAGATTTGTAAAATAGGTTTCGATTAGTTTCAAACAAGGGTTGTTTTTC
CGAACCGATGGCTGGACTATCTAATGGATTTTCGCTCAACGCCACAAAACTTGCCAAATCTTGTAGCAGC
AATCTAGCTTTGTCGATATTCGTTTGTGTTTTGTTTTGTAATAAAGGTTCGACGTCGTTCAAAATATTAT
GCGCTTTTGTATTTCTTTCATCACTGTCGTTAGTGTACAATTGACTCGACGTAAACACGTTAAATAACGC
TTGGACATATTTAACATCGGGCGTGTTAGCTTTATTAGGCCGATTATCGTCGTCGTCCCAACCCTCGTCG
TTAGAAGTTGCTTCCGAAGACGATTTTGCCATAGCCACACGACGCCTATTAATTGTGTCGGCTAACACGT
CCGCGATCAAATTTGTAGTTGAGCTTTTTGGGCCTCATGGGCCTTCCGCTCACTGCCCGCTTTCCAGTCG
GGAAACCTGTCGTGCCAGCTGCATTAACATGGTCATAGCTGTTTCCTTGCGTATTGGGCGCTCTCCGCTT
CCTCGCTCACTGACTCGCTGCGCTCGGTCGTTCGGGTAAAGCCTGGGGTGCCTAATGAGCAAAAGGCCAG
CAAAAGGCCAGGAACCGTAAAAAGGCCGCGTTGCTGGCGTTTTTCCATAGGCTCCGCCCCCCTGACGAGC
ATCACAAAAATCGACGCTCAAGTCAGAGGTGGCGAAACCCGACAGGACTATAAAGATACCAGGCGTTTCC
CCCTGGAAGCTCCCTCGTGCGCTCTCCTGTTCCGACCCTGCCGCTTACCGGATACCTGTCCGCCTTTCTC
CCTTCGGGAAGCGTGGCGCTTTCTCATAGCTCACGCTGTAGGTATCTCAGTTCGGTGTAGGTCGTTCGCT
CCAAGCTGGGCTGTGTGCACGAACCCCCCGTTCAGCCCGACCGCTGCGCCTTATCCGGTAACTATCGTCT
TGAGTCCAACCCGGTAAGACACGACTTATCGCCACTGGCAGCAGCCACTGGTAACAGGATTAGCAGAGCG
AGGTATGTAGGCGGTGCTACAGAGTTCTTGAAGTGGTGGCCTAACTACGGCTACACTAGAAGAACAGTAT
TTGGTATCTGCGCTCTGCTGAAGCCAGTTACCTTCGGAAAAAGAGTTGGTAGCTCTTGATCCGGCAAACA
AACCACCGCTGGTAGCGGTGGTTTTTTTGTTTGCAAGCAGCAGATTACGCGCAGAAAAAAAGGATCTCAA
GAAGATCCTTTGATCTTTTCTACGGGGTCTGACGCTCAGTGGAACGAAAACTCACGTTAAGGGATTTTGG
TCATGAGATTATCAAAAAGGATCTTCACCTAGATCCTTTTAAATTAAAAATGAAGTTTTAAATCAATCTA
AAGTATATATGAGTAAACTTGGTCTGACAGTTACCAATGCTTAATCAGTGAGGCACCTATCTCAGCGATC
TGTCTATTTCGTTCATCCATAGTTGCCTGACTCCCCGTCGTGTAGATAACTACGATACGGGAGGGCTTAC
CATCTGGCCCCAGTGCTGCAATGATACCGCGAGAACCACGCTCACCGGCTCCAGATTTATCAGCAATAAA
CCAGCCAGCCGGAAGGGCCGAGCGCAGAAGTGGTCCTGCAACTTTATCCGCCTCCATCCAGTCTATTAAT
TGTTGCCGGGAAGCTAGAGTAAGTAGTTCGCCAGTTAATAGTTTGCGCAACGTTGTTGCCATTGCTACAG
GCATCGTGGTGTCACGCTCGTCGTTTGGTATGGCTTCATTCAGCTCCGGTTCCCAACGATCAAGGCGAGT
TACATGATCCCCCATGTTGTGCAAAAAAGCGGTTAGCTCCTTCGGTCCTCCGATCGTTGTCAGAAGTAAG
TTGGCCGCAGTGTTATCACTCATGGTTATGGCAGCACTGCATAATTCTCTTACTGTCATGCCATCCGTAA
GATGCTTTTCTGTGACTGGTGAGTACTCAACCAAGTCATTCTGAGAATAGTGTATGCGGCGACCGAGTTG
CTCTTGCCCGGCGTCAATACGGGATAATACCGCGCCACATAGCAGAACTTTAAAAGTGCTCATCATTGGA
AAACGTTCTTCGGGGCGAAAACTCTCAAGGATCTTACCGCTGTTGAGATCCAGTTCGATGTAACCCACTC
GTGCACCCAACTGATCTTCAGCATCTTTTACTTTCACCAGCGTTTCTGGGTGAGCAAAAACAGGAAGGCA
AAATGCCGCAAAAAAGGGAATAAGGGCGACACGGAAATGTTGAATACTCATACTCTTCCTTTTTCAATAT
TATTGAAGCATTTATCAGGGTTATTGTCTCATGAGCGGATACATATTTGAATGTATTTAGAAAAATAAAC
AAATAGGGGTTCCGCGCACATTTCCCCGAAAAGTGCCACCTAAATTGTAAGCGTTAATATTTTGTTAAAA
TTCGCGTTAAATTTTTGTTAAATCAGCTCATTTTTTAACCAATAGGCCGAAATCGGCAAAATCCCTTATA
AATCAAAAGAATAGACCGAGATAGGGTTGAGTGGCCGCTACAGGGCGCTCCCATTCGCCATTCAGGCTGC
GCAACTGTTGGGAAGGGCGTTTCGGTGCGGGCCTCTTCGCTATTACGCCAGCTGGCGAAAGGGGGATGTG
CTGCAAGGCGATTAAGTTGGGTAACGCCAGGGTTTTCCCAGTCACGACGTTGTAAAACGACGGCCAGTGA
GCGCGACGTAATACGACTCACTATAGGGCGAATTGGCGGAAGGCCGTCAAGGCCGTGACGTTAAAACTAT
TAAGCCATCCAATCGACCGTTAGTCGAATCAGGACCGCTGGTGCGAGAAGCCGCGAAGTATGGCGAATGC
ATCGTATAACGTGTGGAGTCCGCTCATTAGAGCGTCATGTTTAGACAAGAAAGCTACATATTTAATTGAT
CCCGATGATTTTATTGATAAATTGACCCTAACTCCATACACGGTATTCTACAATGGCGGGGTTTTGGTCA
AAATTTCCGGACTGCGATTGTACATGCTGTTAACGGCTCCGCCCACTATTAATGAAATTAAAAATTCCAA
TTTTAAAAAACGCAGCAAGAGAAACATTTGTATGAAAGAATGCGTAGAAGGAAAGAAAAATGTCGTGGAC
ATGCTGAACAACAAGATTAATATGCCTCCGTGTATAAAAAAAATATTGAACGATTTGAAAGAAAACAATG
TACCGCGCGGCGGTATGTACAGGAAGAGGTTTATACTAAACTGTTACATTGCAAACGTGGTTTCGTGTGC
CAAGTGTGAAAACCGATGTTTAATCAAGGCTCTGACGCATTTCTACAACCACGACTCCAAGTGTGTGGGT
GAAGTCATGCATCTTTTAATCAAATCCCAAGATGTGTATAAACCACCAAACTGCCAAAAAATGAAAACTG
TGGACAAGCTCTGTCCGTTTGCTGGCAACTGCAAGGGTCTCAATCCTATTTGTAATTATTGAATAATAAA
ACAATTATAAATGCTAAATTTGTTTTTTATTAACGATACAAACCAAACGCAACAAGAACATTTGTAGTAT
TATCTATAATTGAAAACGCGTAGTTATAATCGCTGAGGTAATATTTAAAATCATTTTCAAATGATTCACA
GTTAATTTGCGACAATATAATTTTATTTTCACATAAACTAGACGCCTTGTCGTCTTCTTCTTCGTATTCC
TTCTCTTTTTCATTTTTCTCCTCATAAAAATTAACATAGTTATTATCGTATCCATATATGTATCTATCGT
ATAGAGTAAATTTTTTGTTGTCATAAATATATATGTCTTTTTTAATGGGGTGTATAGTACCGCTGCGCAT
AGTTTTTCTGTAATTTACAACAGTGCTATTTTCTGGTAGTTCTTCGGAGTGTGTTGCTTTAATTATTAAA
TTTATATAATCAATGAATTTGGGATCGTCGGTTTTGTACAATATGTTGCCGGCATAGTACGCAGCTTCTT
CTAGTTCAATTACACCATTTTTTAGCAGCACCGGATTAACATAACTTTCCAAAATGTTGTACGAACCGTT
AAACAAAAACAGTTCACCTCCCTTTTCTATACTATTGTCTGCGAGCAGTTGTTTGTTGTTAAAAATAACA
GCCATTGTAATGAGACGCACAAACTAATATCACA
